>Addgene plasmid #232587 | pEHAC1-CHIP-BirA-HA | addgene full sequence | sequence record 464736 | Addgene NGS Result
AAAGAGTTGGTAGCTCTTGATCCGGCAAACAAACCACCGCTGGTAGCGGTGGTTTTTTTGTTTGCAAGCA
GCAGATTACGCGCAGAAAAAAAGGATCTCAAGAAGATCCTTTGATCTTTTCTACGGGGTCTGACGCTCAG
TGGAACGAAAACTCACGTTAAGGGATTTTGGTCATGAGATTATCAAAAAGGATCTTCACCTAGATCCTTT
TAAATTAAAAATGAAGTTTTAAATCAATCTAAAGTATATATGAGTAAACTTGGTCTGACAGTTACCAATG
CTTAATCAGTGAGGCACCTATCTCAGCGATCTGTCTATTTCGTTCATCCATAGTTGCCTGACTCCCCGTC
GTGTAGATAACTACGATACGGGAGGGCTTACCATCTGGCCCCAGTGCTGCAATGATACCGCGAGACCCAC
GCTCACCGGCTCCAGATTTATCAGCAATAAACCAGCCAGCCGGAAGGGCCGAGCGCAGAAGTGGTCCTGC
AACTTTATCCGCCTCCATCCAGTCTATTAATTGTTGCCGGGAAGCTAGAGTAAGTAGTTCGCCAGTTAAT
AGTTTGCGCAACGTTGTTGCCATTGCTACAGGCATCGTGGTGTCACGCTCGTCGTTTGGTATGGCTTCAT
TCAGCTCCGGTTCCCAACGATCAAGGCGAGTTACATGATCCCCCATGTTGTGCAAAAAAGCGGTTAGCTC
CTTCGGTCCTCCGATCGTTGTCAGAAGTAAGTTGGCCGCAGTGTTATCACTCATGGTTATGGCAGCACTG
CATAATTCTCTTACTGTCATGCCATCCGTAAGATGCTTTTCTGTGACTGGTGAGTACTCAACCAAGTCAT
TCTGAGAATAGTGTATGCGGCGACCGAGTTGCTCTTGCCCGGCGTCAATACGGGATAATACCGCGCCACA
TAGCAGAACTTTAAAAGTGCTCATCATTGGAAAACGTTCTTCGGGGCGAAAACTCTCAAGGATCTTACCG
CTGTTGAGATCCAGTTCGATGTAACCCACTCGTGCACCCAACTGATCTTCAGCATCTTTTACTTTCACCA
GCGTTTCTGGGTGAGCAAAAACAGGAAGGCAAAATGCCGCAAAAAAGGGAATAAGGGCGACACGGAAATG
TTGAATACTCATACTCTTCCTTTTTCAATATTATTGAAGCATTTATCAGGGTTATTGTCTCATGAGCGGA
TACATATTTGAATGTATTTAGAAAAATAAACAAATAGGGGTTCCGCGCACATTTCCCCGAAAAGTGCCAC
CTGACGTCGACGGATCGGGAGATCTCCCGATCCCCTATGGTGCACTCTCAGTACAATCTGCTCTGATGCC
GCATAGTTAAGCCAGTATCTGCTCCCTGCTTGTGTGTTGGAGGTCGCTGAGTAGTGCGCGAGCAAAATTT
AAGCTACAACAAGGCAAGGCTTGACCGACAATTGCATGAAGAATCTGCTTAGGGTTAGGCGTTTTGCGCT
GCTTCGCGATGTACGGGCCAGATATACGCGTTGACATTGATTATTGACTAGTTATTAATAGTAATCAATT
ACGGGGTCATTAGTTCATAGCCCATATATGGAGTTCCGCGTTACATAACTTACGGTAAATGGCCCGCCTG
GCTGACCGCCCAACGACCCCCGCCCATTGACGTCAATAATGACGTATGTTCCCATAGTAACGCCAATAGG
GACTTTCCATTGACGTCAATGGGTGGAGTATTTACGGTAAACTGCCCACTTGGCAGTACATCAAGTGTAT
CATATGCCAAGTACGCCCCCTATTGACGTCAATGACGGTAAATGGCCCGCCTGGCATTATGCCCAGTACA
TGACCTTATGGGACTTTCCTACTTGGCAGTACATCTACGTATTAGTCATCGCTATTACCATGGTGATGCG
GTTTTGGCAGTACATCAATGGGCGTGGATAGCGGTTTGACTCACGGGGATTTCCAAGTCTCCACCCCATT
GACGTCAATGGGAGTTTGTTTTGGCACCAAAATCAACGGGACTTTCCAAAATGTCGTAACAACTCCGCCC
CATTGACGCAAATGGGCGGTAGGCGTGTACGGTGGGAGGTCTATATAAGCAGAGCTCTCTGGCTAACTAG
AGAACCCACTGCTTACTGGCTTATCGAAATTAATACGACTCACTATAGGGAGACCCAAGCTGGCTAGCGC
TTAAGGCCTGTTAACCGGTCGTACATGAAGGGCAAGGAGGAGAAGGAGGGCGGCGCACGGCTGGGCGCTG
GCGGCGGAAGCCCCGAGAAGAGCCCGAGCGCGCAGGAGCTCAAGGAGCAGGGCAATCGTCTGTTCGTGGG
CCGAAAGTACCCGGAGGCGGCGGCCTGCTACGGCCGCGCGATCACCCGGAACCCGCTGGTGGCCGTGTAT
TACACCAACCGGGCCTTGTGCTACCTGAAGATGCAGCAGCACGAGCAGGCCCTGGCCGACTGCCGGCGCG
CCCTGGAGCTGGACGGGCAGTCTGTGAAGGCGCACTTCTTCCTGGGGCAGTGCCAGCTGGAGATGGAGAG
CTATGATGAGGCCATCGCCAATCTGCAGCGAGCTTACAGCCTGGCCAAGGAGCAGCGGCTGAACTTCGGG
GACGACATCCCCAGCGCTCTTCGAATCGCGAAGAAGAAGCGCTGGAACAGCATTGAGGAGCGGCGCATCC
ACCAGGAGAGCGAGCTGCACTCCTACCTCTCCAGGCTCATTGCCGCGGAGCGTGAGAGGGAGCTGGAAGA
GTGCCAGCGAAACCACGAGGGTGATGAGGACGACAGCCACGTCCGGGCCCAGCAGGCCTGCATTGAGGCC
AAGCACGACAAGTACATGGCGGACATGGACGAGCTTTTTTCTCAGGTGGATGAGAAGAGGAAGAAGCGAG
ACATCCCCGACTACCTGTGTGGCAAGATCAGCTTTGAGCTGATGCGGGAGCCGTGCATCACGCCCAGTGG
CATCACCTACGACCGCAAGGACATCGAGGAGCACCTGCAGCGTGTGGGTCATTTTGACCCCGTGACCCGG
AGCCCCCTGACCCAGGAACAGCTCATCCCCAACTTGGCTATGAAGGAGGTTATTGACGCATTCATCTCTG
AGAATGGCTGGGTGGAGGACTACTTAGTCTCCGGATTCGAATTCGGATCCAAGGACAACACCGTGCCCCT
GAAGCTGATCGCCCTGCTGGCCAACGGCGAGTTCCACTCTGGCGAGCAGCTGGGAGAGACCCTGGGAATG
AGCAGAGCCGCCATCAACAAGCACATCCAGACACTGAGAGACTGGGGAGTGGACGTGTTCACCGTGCCTG
GCAAGGGCTACAGCCTGCCTGAGCCTATCCAGCTGCTGAACGCCAAGCAGATCCTGGGACAGCTGGATGG
CGGAAGCGTGGCCGTGCTGCCTGTGATCGACTCCACCAATCAGTACCTGCTGGACAGAATCGGAGAGCTG
AAGTCCGGCGACGCCTGCATCGCCGAGTACCAGCAGGCTGGCAGAGGACGCAGAGGACGGAAGTGGTTCA
GCCCATTCGGAGCCAACCTGTACCTGTCCATGTTCTGGAGACTGGAGCAGGGACCTGCTGCTGCCATCGG
ACTGAGTCTGGTGATCGGAATCGTGATGGCCGAGGTGCTGAGAAAGCTGGGAGCCGACAAGGTGAGAGTG
AAGTGGCCTAATGACCTGTACCTCCAGGACCGCAAGCTGGCTGGCATCCTGGTGGAGCTGACAGGCAAGA
CAGGCGATGCCGCTCAGATCGTGATCGGAGCCGGAATCAACATGGCCATGAGAAGAGTGGAGGAGAGCGT
GGTGAACCAGGGCTGGATCACCCTGCAGGAGGCTGGCATCAACCTGGACCGGAACACCCTGGCCGCCATG
CTGATCAGAGAGCTGAGAGCCGCTCTGGAGCTGTTCGAGCAGGAGGGACTGGCTCCTTACCTGAGCAGAT
GGGAGAAGCTGGACAACTTCATCAACAGACCTGTGAAGCTGATCATCGGCGACAAGGAAATCTTCGGCAT
CTCCAGAGGAATCGACAAGCAGGGAGCTCTGCTGCTGGAGCAGGACGGAATCATCAAGCCCTGGATGGGC
GGAGAAATCTCCCTGAGAAGCGCAGAGAAGGCTTACCCTTACGATGTACCGGATTACGCATAGGCGGCCT
AAGTTTAAACCGCTGATCAGCCTCGACTGTGCCTTCTAGTTGCCAGCCATCTGTTGTTTGCCCCTCCCCC
GTGCCTTCCTTGACCCTGGAAGGTGCCACTCCCACTGTCCTTTCCTAATAAAATGAGGAAATTGCATCGC
ATTGTCTGAGTAGGTGTCATTCTATTCTGGGGGGTGGGGTGGGGCAGGACAGCAAGGGGGAGGATTGGGA
AGACAATAGCAGGCATGCTGGGGATGCGGTGGGCTCTATGGCTTCTGAGGCGGAAAGAACCAGCTGGGGC
TCTAGGGGGTATCCCC
[124 nt withheld, positions 4427-4550]
C
[91 nt withheld, positions 4552-4642]
A
[49 nt withheld, positions 4644-4692]
CCTTTGACGTTGGAGTCCACGTTCTTT
[37 nt withheld, positions 4720-4756]
ACCCTATCTCGGTCTATTCTTTTGATTTATAAGGGATTTTGCCGATTTCGGCCTATTGGTTAAAAAATGA
GCTGATTTAACAAAAATTTAACGCGAATTAATTCTGTGGAATGTGTGTCAGTTAGGGTGTGGAAAGTCCC
CAGGCTCCCCAGCAGGCAGAAGTATGCAAAGCATGCATCTCAATTAGTCAGCAACCAGGTGTGGAAAGTC
CCCAGGCTCCCCAGCAGGCAGAAGTATGCAAAGCATGCATCTCAATTAGTCAGCAACCATAGTCCCGCCC
CTAACTCCGCCCATCCCGCCCCTAACTCCGCCCAGTTCCGCCCATTCTCCGCCCCATGGCTGACTAATTT
TTTTTATTTATGCAGAGGCCGAGGCCGCCTCTGCCTCTGAGCTATTCCAGAAGTAGTGAGGAGGCTTTTT
TGGAGGCCTAGGCTTTTGCAAAAAGCTCCCGGGAGCTTGTATATCCATTTTCGGATCTGATCAAGAGACA
GGATGAGGATCGTTTCGCATGATTGAACAAGATGGATTGCACGCAGGTTCTCCGGCCGCTTGGGTGGAGA
GGCTATTCGGCTATGACTGGGCACAACAGACAATCGGCTGCTCTGATGCCGCCGTGTTCCGGCTGTCAGC
GCAGGGGCGCCCGGTTCTTTTTGTCAAGACCGACCTGTCCGGTGCCCTGAATGAACTGCAGGACGAGGCA
GCGCGGCTATCGTGGCTGGCCACGACGGGCGTTCCTTGCGCAGCTGTGCTCGACGTTGTCACTGAAGCGG
GAAGGGACTGGCTGCTATTGGGCGAAGTGCCGGGGCAGGATCTCCTGTCATCTCACCTTGCTCCTGCCGA
GAAAGTATCCATCATGGCTGATGCAATGCGGCGGCTGCATACGCTTGATCCGGCTACCTGCCCATTCGAC
CACCAAGCGAAACATCGCATCGAGCGAGCACGTACTCGGATGGAAGCCGGTCTTGTCGATCAGGATGATC
TGGACGAAGAGCATCAGGGGCTCGCGCCAGCCGAACTGTTCGCCAGGCTCAAGGCGCGCATGCCCAACGG
CGAGGATCTCGTCGTGACCCATGGCGATGCCTGCTTGCCGAATATCATGGTGGAAAATGGCCGCTTTTCT
GGATTCATCGACTGTGGCCGGCTGGGTGTGGCGGACCGCTATCAGGACATAGCGTTGGCTACCCGTGATA
TTGCTGAAGAGCTTGGCGGCGAATGGGCTGACCGCTTCCTCGTGCTTTACGGTATCGCCGCTCCCGATTC
GCAGCGCATCGCCTTCTATCGCCTTCTTGACGAGTTCTTCTGAGCGGGACTCTGGGGTTCGAAATGACCG
ACCAAGCGACGCCCAACCTGCCATCACGAGATTTCGATTCCACCGCCGCCTTCTATGAAAGGTTGGGCTT
CGGAATCGTTTTCCGGGACGCCGGCTGGATGATCCTCCAGCGCGGGGATCTCATGCTGGAGTTCTTCGCC
CACCCCAACTTGTTTATTGCAGCTTATAATGGTTACAAATAAAGCAATAGCATCACAAATTTCACAAATA
AAGCATTTTTTTCACTGCATTCTAGTTGTGGTTTGTCCAAACTCATCAATGTATCTTATCATGTCTGTAT
ACCGTCGACCTCTAGCTAGAGCTTGGCGTAATCATGGTCATAGCTGTTTCCTGTGTGAAATTGTTATCCG
CTCACAATTCCACACAACATACGAGCCGGAAGCATAAAGTGTAAAGCCTGGGGTGCCTAATGAGTGAGCT
AACTCACATTAATTGCGTTGCGCTCACTGCCCGCTTTCCAGTCGGGAAACCTGTCGTGCCAGCTGCATTA
ATGAATCGGCCAACGCGCGGGGAGAGGCGGTTTGCGTATTGGGCGCTCTTCCGCTTCCTCGCTCACTGAC
TCGCTGCGCTCGGTCGTTCGGCTGCGGCGAGCGGTATCAGCTCACTCAAAGGCGGTAATACGGTTATCCA
CAGAATCAGGGGATAACGCAGGAAAGAACATGTGAGCAAAAGGCCAGCAAAAGGCCAGGAACCGTAAAAA
GGCCGCGTTGCTGGCGTTTTTCCATAGGCTCCGCCCCCCTGACGAGCATCACAAAAATCGACGCTCAAGT
CAGAGGTGGCGAAACCCGACAGGACTATAAAGATACCAGGCGTTTCCCCCTGGAAGCTCCCTCGTGCGCT
CTCCTGTTCCGACCCTGCCGCTTACCGGATACCTGTCCGCCTTTCTCCCTTCGGGAAGCGTGGCGCTTTC
TCATAGCTCACGCTGTAGGTATCTCAGTTCGGTGTAGGTCGTTCGCTCCAAGCTGGGCTGTGTGCACGAA
CCCCCCGTTCAGCCCGACCGCTGCGCCTTATCCGGTAACTATCGTCTTGAGTCCAACCCGGTAAGACACG
ACTTATCGCCACTGGCAGCAGCCACTGGTAACAGGATTAGCAGAGCGAGGTATGTAGGCGGTGCTACAGA
GTTCTTGAAGTGGTGGCCTAACTACGGCTACACTAGAAGAACAGTATTTGGTATCTGCGCTCTGCTGAAG
CCAGTTACCTTCGGAA
Features (pLannotate 1.2.2; 21 found; start..end, strand, type, name):
    272..1132    -  CDS            AmpR: β-lactamase; bla; confers resistance to ampicillin, carbenicillin, and related antibiotics
   1133..1237    -  promoter       AmpR promoter: bla
   1296..1348    -  misc_feature   bom (fragment): basis of mobility region from pBR322
   1503..1882    +  enhancer       CMV enhancer: human cytomegalovirus immediate early enhancer
   1883..2086    +  promoter       CMV promoter: human cytomegalovirus (CMV) immediate early promoter
   2082..2115    +  LTR            5' LTR (truncated) (fragment): truncated 5' long terminal repeat (LTR) from HIV-1
   2131..2149    +  promoter       T7 promoter: promoter for bacteriophage T7 RNA polymerase
   2195..3103    +  CDS            STUB1: CHIP_HUMAN - Also known as CHIP From Homo sapiens (Human).
   3131..4090    +  CDS            BirA: E. coli biotin protein ligase
   4157..4381    +  polyA_signal   bGH poly(A) signal: bovine growth hormone polyadenylation signal
   4385..4406    +  promoter       SV40 promoter (fragment): SV40 enhancer and early promoter
   4427..4855    +  rep_origin     f1 ori (sequence partly withheld): f1 bacteriophage origin of replication; arrow indicates direction of (+) strand synthesis
   4869..5198    +  promoter       SV40 promoter: SV40 enhancer and early promoter
   5265..6059    +  CDS            NeoR/KanR: aminoglycoside phosphotransferase from Tn5; aph(3')-II (or nptII); confers resistance to neomycin, kanamycin, and G418 (Geneticin®)
   6080..6238    +  CDS            ble (fragment): BLE_KLEPN - Experimental evidence at protein level: Swiss-Prot protein existence level 1. Binding protein with a strong affinity to the bleomycin family of antibiotics. Binds to CL990; an antimitotic-antibiotic compound. From Klebsiella pneumoniae.
   6233..6354    +  polyA_signal   SV40 poly(A) signal: SV40 polyadenylation signal
   6427..6443    -  protein_bind   lac operator: The lac repressor binds to the lac operator to inhibit transcription in E. coli. This inhibition can be relieved by adding lactose or isopropyl-β-D-thiogalactopyranoside (IPTG). lac repressor encoded by lacI
   6451..6481    -  promoter       lac promoter: promoter for the E. coli lac operon
   6496..6517    -  protein_bind   CAP binding site: CAP binding activates transcription in the presence of cAMP. E. coli catabolite activator protein
   6530..6622    -  CDS            lacI (fragment): lac repressor; lacI; The lac repressor binds to the lac operator to inhibit transcription in E. coli. This inhibition can be relieved by adding lactose or isopropyl-β-D-thiogalactopyranoside (IPTG).
   6805..101     -  rep_origin     ori (across the origin): high-copy-number ColE1/pMB1/pBR322/pUC origin of replication
