[The description below was written by a language model from this plasmid's Addgene catalogue record and pLannotate feature annotations shown in this document.]
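Description:
pEHAC1-CHIP-BirA-HA is a mammalian expression plasmid built on the pEHAC1 backbone, whose layout resembles a pcDNA3-type vector. It is propagated in E. coli through a high-copy ColE1/pUC-type origin and selected with ampicillin via the β-lactamase gene and its native promoter. An f1 origin is also present, along with short remnants of lac regulatory sequence and a bom fragment that are carried over from the backbone. For selection in mammalian cells, an SV40 early promoter drives a neomycin/kanamycin phosphotransferase gene (G418 resistance) ending in an SV40 polyadenylation signal. The small ble fragment annotated just after this gene appears to be a backbone remnant.

The payload is a single open reading frame transcribed from the human CMV immediate-early enhancer and promoter and terminated by the bovine growth hormone polyadenylation signal. A T7 promoter sits just upstream of the coding region. The insert encodes human CHIP (STUB1), a ubiquitin E3 ligase, followed after a short linker region by the E. coli biotin protein ligase BirA, so that BirA is fused to the C-terminus of CHIP. The catalogue entry lists an HA epitope tag at the C-terminal end of the fusion; the feature table does not annotate it separately, although there is unannotated space between BirA and the poly(A) signal. The associated publication describes a ubiquitin-specific, proximity-based labeling method for finding ubiquitin ligase substrates. This suggests the ligase-tethered BirA is meant to biotinylate nearby targets in cells expressing the fusion, allowing candidate CHIP substrates to be identified, with the HA tag available for detecting the fusion protein. The record does not say whether the BirA is wild type or a mutant form.
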