Addgene plasmid #232587: pEHAC1-CHIP-BirA-HA
Purpose: Express BirA tagged to the C-terminus of CHIP.
Depositing lab: Sagar Bhogaraju. Publication: A ubiquitin-specific, proximity-based labeling approach for the identification of ubiquitin ligase substrates. Mukhopadhyay U, Levantovsky S, Carusone TM, Gharbi S, Stein F, Behrends C, Bhogaraju S. Sci Adv. 2024 Aug 9;10(32):eadp3000. doi: 10.1126/sciadv.adp3000. Epub 2024 Aug 9. PubMed 39121224.
Backbone
  Vector backbone: pEHAC1
  Vector type: Mammalian Expression
Growth in bacteria
  Bacterial resistance: Ampicillin, 100 μg/mL
  Growth temperature: 37°C
  Growth strain: DH5alpha
  Copy number: Unknown
Gene/Insert
  Gene/Insert name: CHIP - BirA
  Species: H. sapiens (human)
  Entrez Gene: CHIP
  Tag / fusion protein: HA (C terminal on insert)
Terms and licenses: Academic/Nonprofit Terms; Industry Terms: Not Available to Industry
How to cite: pEHAC1-CHIP-BirA-HA was a gift from Sagar Bhogaraju (Addgene plasmid # 232587 ; http://n2t.net/addgene:232587 ; RRID:Addgene_232587)
